>Addgene plasmid #57622 | tdEos-H2B-C-10 | addgene full sequence | sequence record 226938 | Addgene NGS Result
CGTTACATAACTTACGGTAAATGGCCCGCCTGGCTGACCGCCCAACGACCCCCGCCCATTGACGTCAATA
ATGACGTATGTTCCCATAGTAACGCCAATAGGGACTTTCCATTGACGTCAATGGGTGGAGTATTTACGGT
AAACTGCCCACTTGGCAGTACATCAAGTGTATCATATGCCAAGTACGCCCCCTATTGACGTCAATGACGG
TAAATGGCCCGCCTGGCATTATGCCCAGTACATGACCTTATGGGACTTTCCTACTTGGCAGTACATCTAC
GTATTAGTCATCGCTATTACCATGGTGATGCGGTTTTGGCAGTACATCAATGGGCGTGGATAGCGGTTTG
ACTCACGGGGATTTCCAAGTCTCCACCCCATTGACGTCAATGGGAGTTTGTTTTGGCACCAAAATCAACG
GGACTTTCCAAAATGTCGTAACAACTCCGCCCCATTGACGCAAATGGGCGGTAGGCGTGTACGGTGGGAG
GTCTATATAAGCAGAGCTGGTTTAGTGAACCGTCAGATCCGCTAGCGCTACCGGTCGCCACCATGAGTGC
GATTAAGCCAGACATGAAGATCAACCTCCGTATGGAAGGCAACGTAAACGGGCACCACTTTGTGATCGAC
GGAGATGGTACAGGCAAGCCTTTTGAGGGAAAACAGAGTATGGATCTTGAAGTCAAAGAGGGCGGACCTC
TGCCTTTTGCCTTTGATATCCTGACCACTGCATTCCATTACGGCAACAGGGTATTCGCCGAATATCCAGA
CCACATACAAGACTATTTTAAGCAGTCGTTTCCTAAGGGGTATTCGTGGGAACGAAGCTTGACTTTCGAA
GACGGGGGCATTTGCATTGCCAGAAACGACATAACAATGGAAGGGGACACTTTCTATAATAAAGTTCGAT
TTCACGGTGTAAACTTTCCCGCCAATGGTCCAGTTATGCAGAAGAAGACGCTGAAATGGGAGCCCTCCAC
TGAGAAAATGTATGTGCGTGATGGAGTGCTGACTGGTGATATTCGCATGGCTTTGTTGCTTGAAGGAAAT
GCCCATTACCGATGTGACTTCAGAACTACTTACAAAGCTAAGGAGAAGGGTGTCAAGTTACCAGGCTACC
ACTTTGTGGACCACTGCATTGAGATTTTAAGCCATGACAAAGATTACAACAAGGTTAAGCTGTATGAGCA
TGCTGTTGCTCATTCTGGATTGCCTGACAATGCCAGACGATCCGGTAGCGGTCACGGTACTGGTTCTACT
GGTTCTGGTTCTTCTGAGAGTGCGATTAAGCCAGACATGAAGATCAACCTCCGTATGGAAGGCAACGTAA
ACGGGCACCACTTTGTGATCGACGGAGATGGTACAGGCAAGCCTTTTGAGGGAAAACAGAGTATGGATCT
TGAAGTCAAAGAGGGCGGACCTCTGCCTTTTGCCTTTGATATCCTGACCACTGCATTCCATTACGGCAAC
AGGGTATTCGCCGAATATCCAGACCACATACAAGACTATTTTAAGCAGTCGTTTCCTAAGGGGTATTCGT
GGGAACGAAGCTTGACTTTCGAAGACGGGGGCATTTGCATTGCCAGAAACGACATAACAATGGAAGGGGA
CACTTTCTATAATAAAGTTCGATTTCACGGTGTAAACTTTCCCGCCAATGGTCCAGTTATGCAGAAGAAG
ACGCTGAAATGGGAGCCCTCCACTGAGAAAATGTATGTGCGTGATGGAGTGCTGACTGGTGATATTCGCA
TGGCTTTGTTGCTTGAAGGAAATGCCCATTACCGATGTGACTTCAGAACTACTTACAAAGCTAAGGAGAA
GGGTGTCAAGTTACCAGGCTACCACTTTGTGGACCACTGCATTGAGATTTTAAGCCATGACAAAGATTAC
AACAAGGTTAAGCTGTATGAGCATGCTGTTGCTCATTCTGGATTGCCTGACAATGCCAGACGATCCGGAC
TCAGATCTGGAGGCTCCGGAGGCCCAGAGCCAGCGAAGTCTGCTCCCGCCCCGAAAAAGGGCTCCAAGAA
GGCGGTGACTAAGGCGCAGAAGAAAGGCGGCAAGAAGCGCAAGCGCAGCCGCAAGGAGAGCTATTCCATC
TATGTGTACAAGGTTCTGAAGCAGGTCCACCCTGACACCGGCATTTCGTCCAAGGCCATGGGCATCATGA
ATTCGTTTGTGAACGACATTTTCGAGCGCATCGCAGGTGAGGCTTCCCGCCTGGCGCATTACAACAAGCG
CTCGACCATCACCTCCAGGGAGATCCAGACGGCCGTGCGCCTGCTGCTGCCTGGGGAGTTGGCCAAGCAC
GCCGTGTCCGAGGGTACTAAGGCCATCACCAAGTACACCAGCGCTAAGTAAGGATCCACCGGATCTAGAT
AACTGATCATAATCAGCCATACCACATTTGTAGAGGTTTTACTTGCTTTAAAAAACCTCCCACACCTCCC
CCTGAACCTGAAACATAAAATGAATGCAATTGTTGTTGTTAACTTGTTTATTGCAGCTTATAATGGTTAC
AAATAAAGCAATAGCATCACAAATTTCACAAATAAAGCATTTTTTTCACTGCATTCTAGTTGTGGTTTGT
CCAAACTCATCAATGTATCTTAACGCGTAAATTGTAAGCGTTAATATTTTGTTAAAATTCGCGTTAAATT
TTTGTTAAATCAGCTCATTTTTTAACCAATAGGCCGAAATCGGCAAAATCCCTTATAAATCAAAAGAATA
GACCGAGATAGGGT
[37 nt withheld, positions 2745-2781]
AAAGAACGTGGACTCCAACGTCAAAGG
[49 nt withheld, positions 2809-2857]
T
[91 nt withheld, positions 2859-2949]
G
[124 nt withheld, positions 2951-3074]
CAGGTGGCACTTTTCGGGGAAATGTGCGCGGAACCCCTATTTGTTTATTTTTCTAAATACATTCAAATAT
GTATCCGCTCATGAGACAATAACCCTGATAAATGCTTCAATAATATTGAAAAAGGAAGAGTCCTGAGGCG
GAAAGAACCAGCTGTGGAATGTGTGTCAGTTAGGGTGTGGAAAGTCCCCAGGCTCCCCAGCAGGCAGAAG
TATGCAAAGCATGCATCTCAATTAGTCAGCAACCAGGTGTGGAAAGTCCCCAGGCTCCCCAGCAGGCAGA
AGTATGCAAAGCATGCATCTCAATTAGTCAGCAACCATAGTCCCGCCCCTAACTCCGCCCATCCCGCCCC
TAACTCCGCCCAGTTCCGCCCATTCTCCGCCCCATGGCTGACTAATTTTTTTTATTTATGCAGAGGCCGA
GGCCGCCTCGGCCTCTGAGCTATTCCAGAAGTAGTGAGGAGGCTTTTTTGGAGGCCTAGGCTTTTGCAAA
GATCGATCAAGAGACAGGATGAGGATCGTTTCGCATGATTGAACAAGATGGATTGCACGCAGGTTCTCCG
GCCGCTTGGGTGGAGAGGCTATTCGGCTATGACTGGGCACAACAGACAATCGGCTGCTCTGATGCCGCCG
TGTTCCGGCTGTCAGCGCAGGGGCGCCCGGTTCTTTTTGTCAAGACCGACCTGTCCGGTGCCCTGAATGA
ACTGCAAGACGAGGCAGCGCGGCTATCGTGGCTGGCCACGACGGGCGTTCCTTGCGCAGCTGTGCTCGAC
GTTGTCACTGAAGCGGGAAGGGACTGGCTGCTATTGGGCGAAGTGCCGGGGCAGGATCTCCTGTCATCTC
ACCTTGCTCCTGCCGAGAAAGTATCCATCATGGCTGATGCAATGCGGCGGCTGCATACGCTTGATCCGGC
TACCTGCCCATTCGACCACCAAGCGAAACATCGCATCGAGCGAGCACGTACTCGGATGGAAGCCGGTCTT
GTCGATCAGGATGATCTGGACGAAGAGCATCAGGGGCTCGCGCCAGCCGAACTGTTCGCCAGGCTCAAGG
CGAGCATGCCCGACGGCGAGGATCTCGTCGTGACCCATGGCGATGCCTGCTTGCCGAATATCATGGTGGA
AAATGGCCGCTTTTCTGGATTCATCGACTGTGGCCGGCTGGGTGTGGCGGACCGCTATCAGGACATAGCG
TTGGCTACCCGTGATATTGCTGAAGAGCTTGGCGGCGAATGGGCTGACCGCTTCCTCGTGCTTTACGGTA
TCGCCGCTCCCGATTCGCAGCGCATCGCCTTCTATCGCCTTCTTGACGAGTTCTTCTGAGCGGGACTCTG
GGGTTCGAAATGACCGACCAAGCGACGCCCAACCTGCCATCACGAGATTTCGATTCCACCGCCGCCTTCT
ATGAAAGGTTGGGCTTCGGAATCGTTTTCCGGGACGCCGGCTGGATGATCCTCCAGCGCGGGGATCTCAT
GCTGGAGTTCTTCGCCCACCCTAGGGGGAGGCTAACTGAAACACGGAAGGAGACAATACCGGAAGGAACC
CGCGCTATGACGGCAATAAAAAGACAGAATAAAACGCACGGTGTTGGGTCGTTTGTTCATAAACGCGGGG
TTCGGTCCCAGGGCTGGCACTCTGTCGATACCCCACCGAGACCCCATTGGGGCCAATACGCCCGCGTTTC
TTCCTTTTCCCCACCCCACCCCCCAAGTTCGGGTGAAGGCCCAGGGCTCGCAGCCAACGTCGGGGCGGCA
GGCCCTGCCATAGCCTCAGGTTACTCATATATACTTTAGATTGATTTAAAACTTCATTTTTAATTTAAAA
GGATCTAGGTGAAGATCCTTTTTGATAATCTCATGACCAAAATCCCTTAACGTGAGTTTTCGTTCCACTG
AGCGTCAGACCCCGTAGAAAAGATCAAAGGATCTTCTTGAGATCCTTTTTTTCTGCGCGTAATCTGCTGC
TTGCAAACAAAAAAACCACCGCTACCAGCGGTGGTTTGTTTGCCGGATCAAGAGCTACCAACTCTTTTTC
CGAAGGTAACTGGCTTCAGCAGAGCGCAGATACCAAATACTGTTCTTCTAGTGTAGCCGTAGTTAGGCCA
CCACTTCAAGAACTCTGTAGCACCGCCTACATACCTCGCTCTGCTAATCCTGTTACCAGTGGCTGCTGCC
AGTGGCGATAAGTCGTGTCTTACCGGGTTGGACTCAAGACGATAGTTACCGGATAAGGCGCAGCGGTCGG
GCTGAACGGGGGGTTCGTGCACACAGCCCAGCTTGGAGCGAACGACCTACACCGAACTGAGATACCTACA
GCGTGAGCTATGAGAAAGCGCCACGCTTCCCGAAGGGAGAAAGGCGGACAGGTATCCGGTAAGCGGCAGG
GTCGGAACAGGAGAGCGCACGAGGGAGCTTCCAGGGGGAAACGCCTGGTATCTTTATAGTCCTGTCGGGT
TTCGCCACCTCTGACTTGAGCGTCGATTTTTGTGATGCTCGTCAGGGGGGCGGAGCCTATGGAAAAACGC
CAGCAACGCGGCCTTTTTACGGTTCCTGGCCTTTTGCTGGCCTTTTGCTCACATGTTCTTTCCTGCGTTA
TCCCCTGATTCTGTGGATAACCGTATTACCGCCATGCATTAGTTATTAATAGTAATCAATTACGGGGTCA
TTAGTTCATAGCCCATATATGGAGTTCCG
Features (pLannotate 1.2.2; 16 found; start..end, strand, type, name):
      1..304     +  enhancer       CMV enhancer: human cytomegalovirus immediate early enhancer
    305..508     +  promoter       CMV promoter: human cytomegalovirus (CMV) immediate early promoter
    553..1230    +  CDS            d2EosFP: d2EosFP is a photoconvertible red fluorescent protein published in 2004, derived from Lobophyllia hemprichii.
   1278..1954    +  CDS            EosFP (fragment): green-to-red photoswitchable fluorescent protein (Wiedenmann et al., 2004)
   1984..2361    +  CDS            H2B: human histone H2B; HIST1H2BJ
   2384..2468    +  CDS            large T antigen (fragment): large T antigen from SV40 (simian virus 40)
   2491..2612    +  polyA_signal   SV40 poly(A) signal: SV40 polyadenylation signal
   2646..3074    -  rep_origin     f1 ori (sequence partly withheld): f1 bacteriophage origin of replication; arrow indicates direction of (+) strand synthesis
   3101..3205    +  promoter       AmpR promoter: bla
   3207..3564    +  promoter       SV40 promoter: SV40 enhancer and early promoter
   3599..4393    +  CDS            NeoR/KanR: aminoglycoside phosphotransferase from Tn5; aph(3')-II (or nptII); confers resistance to neomycin, kanamycin, and G418 (Geneticin®)
   4414..4566    +  CDS            ble (fragment): BLE_KLEPN - Experimental evidence at protein level: Swiss-Prot protein existence level 1. Binding protein with a strong affinity to the bleomycin family of antibiotics. Binds to CL990; an antimitotic-antibiotic compound. From Klebsiella pneumoniae.
   4625..4672    +  polyA_signal   HSV TK poly(A) signal: herpes simplex virus thymidine kinase polyadenylation signal (Cole and Stacy, 1985)
   4763..4779    -  polyA_signal   bGH poly(A) signal (fragment): bovine growth hormone polyadenylation signal
   5001..5589    +  rep_origin     ori: high-copy-number ColE1/pMB1/pBR322/pUC origin of replication
   5704..5763    +  enhancer       CMV enhancer (fragment): human cytomegalovirus immediate early enhancer
