[The description below was written by a language model from this plasmid's Addgene catalogue record and pLannotate feature annotations shown in this document.]
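Description:
tdEos-H2B-C-10 is a mammalian expression plasmid built on the tdEos-C1 backbone, a C1-style fluorescent protein fusion vector, and its sequenced record is about 5.8 kb. It is maintained in E. coli through a high-copy ColE1/pUC-type origin and also carries an f1 phage origin. A single Tn5 aminoglycoside phosphotransferase gene (NeoR/KanR) provides both selections. An upstream bacterial bla-type promoter drives it for kanamycin resistance in bacteria. The SV40 enhancer/early promoter drives it, with the HSV TK polyadenylation signal, for G418 selection of transfected mammalian cells. The short annotated fragments of ble, bGH poly(A) and SV40 large T antigen look like backbone remnants or incidental annotation matches rather than functional units.

The payload is one open reading frame under the human CMV immediate early enhancer and promoter, terminated by the SV40 poly(A) signal. It begins with two consecutive Eos-derived coding units, which together form tandem-dimer Eos (tdEos). This is a green-to-red photoconvertible fluorescent protein derived from the coral Lobophyllia hemprichii. tdEos is fused at its C-terminal end to human histone H2B (HIST1H2BJ/H2BC11), so the tag sits at the N terminus of the histone. The record notes D26G and V119I substitutions in H2B. Because H2B is incorporated into nucleosomes, the fusion labels chromatin and the nucleus. The listed excitation/emission values are 505/516 nm for the green state and 569/581 nm for the red state. The construct serves as a nuclear/histone localization marker for live-cell imaging, and photoconversion allows selected nuclei or chromatin regions to be highlighted and followed over time. The cloning method is not recorded.
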