Addgene plasmid #57622: tdEos-H2B-C-10
Purpose: Localization: Nucleus/Histones, Excitation: 505 / 569, Emission: 516 / 581
Depositing lab: Michael Davidson. Depositing organization: Florida State University, Tallahassee.
Backbone
  Vector backbone: tdEos-C1
  Backbone size w/o insert (bp): 4750
  Vector type: Mammalian Expression
  Selectable markers: Neomycin (select with G418)
Growth in bacteria
  Bacterial resistance: Kanamycin, 50 μg/mL
  Growth temperature: 37°C
  Growth strain: DH5alpha
  Copy number: High Copy
Gene/Insert
  Gene/Insert name: H2B (alt names: Human Histone H2B; NM_021058.3)
  Species: H. sapiens (human)
  Mutation: D26G and V119I in H2B
  Entrez Gene: H2BC11 (a.k.a. H2B/r, H2BFR, H2BJ, HIST1H2BJ)
  Promoter: CMV
  Tag / fusion protein: tdEos (N terminal on backbone)
  Cloning method: Unknown
  Sequencing primers: 5′ CMV-F; 3′ SV40pA-R
Terms and licenses: Academic/Nonprofit Terms; Industry Terms
Depositor comments: . Excitation = 505 / 569; Emission = 516 / 581
How to cite: tdEos-H2B-C-10 was a gift from Michael Davidson (Addgene plasmid # 57622 ; http://n2t.net/addgene:57622 ; RRID:Addgene_57622)
