>Addgene plasmid #57622 | tdEos-H2B-C-10 | depositor partial sequence | sequence record 88775 | insert sequence
AGATCCGCTAGCGCTACCGGTCGCCACCATGAGTGCGATTAAGCCAGACATGAAGATCAACCTCCGTATG
GAAGGCAACGTAAACGGGCACCACTTTGTGATCGACGGAGATGGTACAGGCAAGCCTTTTGAGGGAAAAC
AGAGTATGGATCTTGAAGTCAAAGAGGGCGGACCTCTGCCTTTTGCCTTTGATATCCTGACCACTGCATT
CCATTACGGCAACAGGGTATTCGCCGAATATCCAGACCACATACAAGACTATTTTAAGCAGTCGTTTCCT
AAGGGGTATTCGTGGGAACGAAGCTTGACTTTCGAAGACGGGGGCATTTGCATTGCCAGAAACGACATAA
CAATGGAAGGGGACACTTTCTATAATAAAGTTCGATTTCACGGTGTAAACTTTCCCGCCAATGGTCCAGT
TATGCAGAAGAAGACGCTGAAATGGGAGCCCTCCACTGAGAAAATGTATGTGCGTGATGGAGTGCTGACT
GGTGATATTCGCATGGCTTTGTTGCTTGAAGGAAATGCCCATTACCGATGTGACTTCAGAACTACTTACA
AAGCTAAGGAGAAGGGTGTCAAGTTACCAGGCTACCACTTTGTGGACCACTGCATTGAGATTTTAAGCCA
TGACAAAGATTACAACAAGGTTAAGCTGTATGAGCATGCTGTTGCTCATTCTGGATTGCCTGACAATGCC
AGACGATCCGGTAGCGGTCACGGTACTGGTTCTACTGGTTCTGGTTCTTCTGAGAGTGCGATTAAGCCAG
ACATGAAGATCAACCTCCGTATGGAAGGCAACGTAAACGGGCACCACTTTGTGATCGACGGAGATGGTAC
AGGCAAGCCTTTTGAGGGAAAACAGAGTATGGATCTTGAAGTCAAAGAGGGCGGACCTCTGCCTTTTGCC
TTTGATATCCTGACCACTGCATTCCATTACGGCAACAGGGTATTCGCCGAATATCCAGACCACATACAAG
ACTATTTTAAGCAGTCGTTTCCTAAGGGGTATTCGTGGGAACGAAGCTTGACTTTCGAAGACGGGGGCAT
TTGCATTGCCAGAAACGACATAACAATGGAAGGGGACACTTTCTATAATAAAGTTCGATTTCACGGTGTA
AACTTTCCCGCCAATGGTCCAGTTATGCAGAAGAAGACGCTGAAATGGGAGCCCTCCACTGAGAAAATGT
ATGTGCGTGATGGAGTGCTGACTGGTGATATTCGCATGGCTTTGTTGCTTGAAGGAAATGCCCATTACCG
ATGTGACTTCAGAACTACTTACAAAGCTAAGGAGAAGGGTGTCAAGTTACCAGGCTACCACTTTGTGGAC
CACTGCATTGAGATTTTAAGCCATGACAAAGATTACAACAAGGTTAAGCTGTATGAGCATGCTGTTGCTC
ATTCTGGATTGCCTGACAATGCCAGACGATCCGGACTCAGATCTGGAGGCTCCGGAGGCCCAGAGCCAGC
GAAGTCTGCTCCCGCCCCGAAAAAGGGCTCCAAGAAGGCGGTGACTAAGGCGCAGAAGAAAGGCGGCAAG
AAGCGCAAGCGCAGCCGCAAGGAGAGCTATTCCATCTATGTGTACAAGGTTCTGAAGCAGGTCCACCCTG
ACACCGGCATTTCGTCCAAGGCCATGGGCATCATGAATTCGTTTGTGAACGACATTTTCGAGCGCATCGC
AGGTGAGGCTTCCCGCCTGGCGCATTACAACAAGCGCTCGACCATCACCTCCAGGGAGATCCAGACGGCC
GTGCGCCTGCTGCTGCCTGGGGAGTTGGCCAAGCACGCCGTGTCCGAGGGTACTAAGGCCATCACCAAGT
ACACCAGCGCTAAGTAAGGATCCACCGGATCTAG
